>Addgene plasmid #47454 | LITE1.0_pAAV_hSyn_CRY2PHR-NLS-SID4X_2A_phiLOV2.1_WPRE_bGHpA | depositor full sequence | sequence record 69624 | LITE1.0_pAAV_hSyn_CRY2PHR-NLS-SID4X_2A_phiLOV2.1_WPRE_bGHpA sequence 6594 bps
CCTGCAGGCAGCTGCGCGCTCGCTCGCTCACTGAGGCCGCCCGGGCGTCGGGCGACCTTTGGTCGCCCGG
CCTCAGTGAGCGAGCGAGCGCGCAGAGAGGGAGTGGCCAACTCCATCACTAGGGGTTCCTGCGGCCGCAC
GCGTTGTACAGTGTCTAGACTGCAGAGGGCCCTGCGTATGAGTGCAAGTGGGTTTTAGGACCAGGATGAG
GCGGGGTGGGGGTGCCTACCTGACGACCGACCCCGACCCACTGGACAAGCACCCAACCCCCATTCCCCAA
ATTGCGCATCCCCTATCAGAGAGGGGGAGGGGAAACAGGATGCGGCGAGGCGCGTGCGCACTGCCAGCTT
CAGCACCGCGGACAGTGCCTTCGCCCCCGCCTGGCGGCGCGCGCCACCGCCGCCTCAGCACTGAAGGCGC
GCTGACGTCACTCGCCGGTCCCCCGCAAACTCCCCTTCCCGGCCACCTTGGTCGCGTCCGCGCCGCCGCC
GGCCCAGCCGGACCGCACCACGCGAGGCGCGAGATAGGGGGGCACGGGCGCGACCATCTGCGCTGCGGCG
CCGGCGACTCAGCGCTGCCTCAGTCTGCGGTGGGCAGCGGAGGAGTCGTGTCGTGCCTGAGAGCGCAGTC
GAGAAGGATCCGCCACCATGAAGATGGACAAAAAGACGATTGTGTGGTTTAGACGTGACCTTCGCATTGA
GGACAACCCTGCGTTGGCAGCGGCAGCGCATGAAGGTTCGGTATTCCCTGTCTTTATCTGGTGTCCCGAA
GAGGAGGGGCAATTCTATCCCGGTCGCGCGTCCCGATGGTGGATGAAACAGTCGCTCGCACATCTTAGCC
AGTCGTTGAAGGCGCTCGGCTCTGATCTGACGCTCATCAAAACACACAATACAATTTCTGCCATTCTGGA
TTGCATTAGGGTGACTGGTGCCACCAAAGTTGTGTTCAATCACCTTTATGATCCCGTAAGCCTGGTCAGG
GATCATACAGTAAAAGAGAAACTTGTAGAGAGGGGAATCAGCGTCCAATCGTACAATGGGGACTTGTTGT
ATGAACCGTGGGAAATCTATTGTGAGAAAGGCAAACCTTTCACTTCCTTCAATTCGTACTGGAAGAAATG
CCTCGACATGTCCATCGAGTCAGTCATGCTGCCGCCACCTTGGAGACTTATGCCCATTACTGCTGCGGCA
GAGGCGATCTGGGCTTGCAGCATCGAAGAACTTGGTCTGGAAAACGAAGCGGAAAAACCCAGTAACGCGC
TCCTGACGCGAGCGTGGTCGCCAGGCTGGTCGAATGCTGATAAGCTCCTTAATGAGTTTATCGAGAAACA
GTTGATCGACTATGCGAAGAATAGCAAGAAGGTGGTGGGAAATTCCACTTCCCTCCTGTCGCCGTATCTC
CACTTTGGGGAGATTAGCGTGAGGCATGTGTTCCAATGTGCGCGGATGAAGCAAATCATTTGGGCTCGCG
ACAAAAACTCTGAAGGAGAGGAGTCTGCCGATTTGTTTTTGAGAGGAATCGGCCTTAGGGAGTATTCACG
ATACATCTGCTTCAACTTTCCGTTTACACATGAACAATCCCTCCTCAGCCACCTCCGCTTCTTTCCGTGG
GACGCGGACGTGGACAAATTCAAGGCCTGGCGGCAGGGGCGCACGGGATACCCGTTGGTGGATGCGGGTA
TGAGAGAGCTGTGGGCAACGGGTTGGATGCACAACCGTATTCGAGTCATCGTTAGTAGCTTTGCCGTTAA
GTTCCTCTTGTTGCCCTGGAAATGGGGGATGAAATACTTTTGGGACACGCTTCTGGATGCGGACTTGGAG
TGCGATATTCTTGGGTGGCAGTACATTTCGGGTTCCATCCCTGACGGGCATGAACTTGACCGATTGGATA
ACCCTGCACTGCAAGGAGCAAAGTACGACCCGGAGGGAGAATACATCAGGCAGTGGCTCCCAGAGCTGGC
CCGTCTGCCCACCGAGTGGATTCACCACCCGTGGGATGCTCCCCTGACCGTCCTTAAAGCCTCAGGGGTC
GAATTGGGGACGAATTACGCGAAACCCATCGTCGATATTGACACCGCACGAGAATTGCTGGCGAAAGCCA
TCTCAAGAACACGCGAAGCGCAGATTATGATCGGAGCAGCGCCGGCTAGCAGCCCCAAGAAGAAGAGAAA
GGTGGAGGCCAGCATGAACATCCAGATGCTGCTGGAGGCCGCTGACTACCTGGAACGGAGAGAGCGCGAA
GCCGAGCACGGATATGCTTCAATGCTGCCCGGAAGCGGCATGAATATTCAGATGCTGCTGGAGGCTGCTG
ATTACCTGGAAAGGCGCGAACGGGAGGCCGAACATGGCTATGCTTCCATGCTGCCTGGGTCTGGAATGAA
TATCCAAATGCTGCTGGAGGCAGCCGATTACCTGGAACGGAGAGAAAGAGAAGCCGAGCACGGATACGCC
AGCATGCTGCCAGGCAGCGGGATGAACATACAAATGCTGCTGGAGGCTGCCGATTACCTGGAGAGGCGCG
AGAGAGAAGCTGAACATGGCTATGCCTCTATGCTGCCCCCATGGGGCAGTGGAGAGGGCAGAGGAAGTCT
GCTAACATGCGGTGACGTCGAGGAGAATCCTGGCCCAATCGAGAAGTCCTTCGTAATAACAGATCCAAGA
CTGCCTGATTACCCCATCATTTTTGCCAGCGACGGTTTTCTGGAGCTCACCGAATATTCCAGGGAGGAAA
TCATGGGGAGAAACGCCAGGTTCCTGCAAGGGCCTGAGACAGACCAGGCCACCGTTCAGAAGATTCGCGA
TGCTATCCGCGATCAGAGGGAAACCACTGTGCAGTTAATAAACTACACTAAGTCAGGCAAAAAGTTCTGG
AATCTGCTTCATCTCCAACCTGTCCGGGATCGAAAGGGAGGGCTGCAATACTTCATCGGTGTGCAGCTGG
TGGGAAGTGATCATGTGTAAGAATTCGATATCAAGCTTATCGATAATCAACCTCTGGATTACAAAATTTG
TGAAAGATTGACTGGTATTCTTAACTATGTTGCTCCTTTTACGCTATGTGGATACGCTGCTTTAATGCCT
TTGTATCATGCTATTGCTTCCCGTATGGCTTTCATTTTCTCCTCCTTGTATAAATCCTGGTTGCTGTCTC
TTTATGAGGAGTTGTGGCCCGTTGTCAGGCAACGTGGCGTGGTGTGCACTGTGTTTGCTGACGCAACCCC
CACTGGTTGGGGCATTGCCACCACCTGTCAGCTCCTTTCCGGGACTTTCGCTTTCCCCCTCCCTATTGCC
ACGGCGGAACTCATCGCCGCCTGCCTTGCCCGCTGCTGGACAGGGGCTCGGCTGTTGGGCACTGACAATT
CCGTGGTGTTGTCGGGGAAATCATCGTCCTTTCCTTGGCTGCTCGCCTATGTTGCCACCTGGATTCTGCG
CGGGACGTCCTTCTGCTACGTCCCTTCGGCCCTCAATCCAGCGGACCTTCCTTCCCGCGGCCTGCTGCCG
GCTCTGCGGCCTCTTCCGCGTCTTCGCCTTCGCCCTCAGACGAGTCGGATCTCCCTTTGGGCCGCCTCCC
CGCATCGATACCGAGCGCTGCTCGAGCTAGAGCTCGCTGATCAGCCTCGACTGTGCCTTCTAGTTGCCAG
CCATCTGTTGTTTGCCCCTCCCCCGTGCCTTCCTTGACCCTGGAAGGTGCCACTCCCACTGTCCTTTCCT
AATAAAATGAGGAAATTGCATCGCATTGTCTGAGTAGGTGTCATTCTATTCTGGGGGGTGGGGTGGGGCA
GGACAGCAAGGGGGAGGATTGGGAAGACAATAGCAGGCATGCTGGGGAGGTAACCACGTGCGGACCGAGC
GGCCGCAGGAACCCCTAGTGATGGAGTTGGCCACTCCCTCTCTGCGCGCTCGCTCGCTCACTGAGGCCGG
GCGACCAAAGGTCGCCCGACGCCCGGGCTTTGCCCGGGCGGCCTCAGTGAGCGAGCGAGCGCGCAGCTGC
CTGCAGGGGCGCCTGATGCGGTATTTTCTCCTTACGCATCTGTGCGGTATTTCACACCGCATA
[142 nt withheld, positions 4054-4195]
C
[141 nt withheld, positions 4197-4337]
CCTTTGACGTTGGAGTCCACGTTCTTT
[37 nt withheld, positions 4365-4401]
ACCCTATCTCGGGCTATTCTTTTGATTTATAAGGGATTTTGCCGATTTCGGCCTATTGGTTAAAAAATGA
GCTGATTTAACAAAAATTTAACGCGAATTTTAACAAAATATTAACGTTTACAATTTTATGGTGCACTCTC
AGTACAATCTGCTCTGATGCCGCATAGTTAAGCCAGCCCCGACACCCGCCAACACCCGCTGACGCGCCCT
GACGGGCTTGTCTGCTCCCGGCATCCGCTTACAGACAAGCTGTGACCGTCTCCGGGAGCTGCATGTGTCA
GAGGTTTTCACCGTCATCACCGAAACGCGCGAGACGAAAGGGCCTCGTGATACGCCTATTTTTATAGGTT
AATGTCATGATAATAATGGTTTCTTAGACGTCAGGTGGCACTTTTCGGGGAAATGTGCGCGGAACCCCTA
TTTGTTTATTTTTCTAAATACATTCAAATATGTATCCGCTCATGAGACAATAACCCTGATAAATGCTTCA
ATAATATTGAAAAAGGAAGAGTATGAGTATTCAACATTTCCGTGTCGCCCTTATTCCCTTTTTTGCGGCA
TTTTGCCTTCCTGTTTTTGCTCACCCAGAAACGCTGGTGAAAGTAAAAGATGCTGAAGATCAGTTGGGTG
CACGAGTGGGTTACATCGAACTGGATCTCAACAGCGGTAAGATCCTTGAGAGTTTTCGCCCCGAAGAACG
TTTTCCAATGATGAGCACTTTTAAAGTTCTGCTATGTGGCGCGGTATTATCCCGTATTGACGCCGGGCAA
GAGCAACTCGGTCGCCGCATACACTATTCTCAGAATGACTTGGTTGAGTACTCACCAGTCACAGAAAAGC
ATCTTACGGATGGCATGACAGTAAGAGAATTATGCAGTGCTGCCATAACCATGAGTGATAACACTGCGGC
CAACTTACTTCTGACAACGATCGGAGGACCGAAGGAGCTAACCGCTTTTTTGCACAACATGGGGGATCAT
GTAACTCGCCTTGATCGTTGGGAACCGGAGCTGAATGAAGCCATACCAAACGACGAGCGTGACACCACGA
TGCCTGTAGCAATGGCAACAACGTTGCGCAAACTATTAACTGGCGAACTACTTACTCTAGCTTCCCGGCA
ACAATTAATAGACTGGATGGAGGCGGATAAAGTTGCAGGACCACTTCTGCGCTCGGCCCTTCCGGCTGGC
TGGTTTATTGCTGATAAATCTGGAGCCGGTGAGCGTGGAAGCCGCGGTATCATTGCAGCACTGGGGCCAG
ATGGTAAGCCCTCCCGTATCGTAGTTATCTACACGACGGGGAGTCAGGCAACTATGGATGAACGAAATAG
ACAGATCGCTGAGATAGGTGCCTCACTGATTAAGCATTGGTAACTGTCAGACCAAGTTTACTCATATATA
CTTTAGATTGATTTAAAACTTCATTTTTAATTTAAAAGGATCTAGGTGAAGATCCTTTTTGATAATCTCA
TGACCAAAATCCCTTAACGTGAGTTTTCGTTCCACTGAGCGTCAGACCCCGTAGAAAAGATCAAAGGATC
TTCTTGAGATCCTTTTTTTCTGCGCGTAATCTGCTGCTTGCAAACAAAAAAACCACCGCTACCAGCGGTG
GTTTGTTTGCCGGATCAAGAGCTACCAACTCTTTTTCCGAAGGTAACTGGCTTCAGCAGAGCGCAGATAC
CAAATACTGTCCTTCTAGTGTAGCCGTAGTTAGGCCACCACTTCAAGAACTCTGTAGCACCGCCTACATA
CCTCGCTCTGCTAATCCTGTTACCAGTGGCTGCTGCCAGTGGCGATAAGTCGTGTCTTACCGGGTTGGAC
TCAAGACGATAGTTACCGGATAAGGCGCAGCGGTCGGGCTGAACGGGGGGTTCGTGCACACAGCCCAGCT
TGGAGCGAACGACCTACACCGAACTGAGATACCTACAGCGTGAGCTATGAGAAAGCGCCACGCTTCCCGA
AGGGAGAAAGGCGGACAGGTATCCGGTAAGCGGCAGGGTCGGAACAGGAGAGCGCACGAGGGAGCTTCCA
GGGGGAAACGCCTGGTATCTTTATAGTCCTGTCGGGTTTCGCCACCTCTGACTTGAGCGTCGATTTTTGT
GATGCTCGTCAGGGGGGCGGAGCCTATGGAAAAACGCCAGCAACGCGGCCTTTTTACGGTTCCTGGCCTT
TTGCTGGCCTTTTGCTCACATGT
Features (pLannotate 1.2.2; 17 found; start..end, strand, type, name):
     12..39      +  repeat_region  AAV2 ITR (fragment): inverted terminal repeat of adeno-associated virus serotype 2 inverted
     68..95      +  repeat_region  AAV2 ITR (fragment): inverted terminal repeat of adeno-associated virus serotype 2 inverted
    181..628     +  promoter       hSyn promoter: human synapsin I promoter; confers neuron-specific expression (Kügler et al., 2003)
    648..2144    +  CDS            CRY2 (fragment): CRY2_ARATH - Also known as PHH1 From Arabidopsis thaliana (Mouse-ear cress).
   2184..2270    +  CDS            MXD1 (fragment): MAD1_HUMAN - Also known as MAD. Experimental evidence at protein level: Swiss-Prot protein existence level 1. Component of a transcriptional repressor complex together with MAX (PubMed:8425218). In complex with MAX binds to the core DNA sequence 5'-CAC[GA]TG-3' (PubMed:8425218). Antagonizes MYC transcriptional activity by competing with MYC for MAX binding (PubMed:8425218). Binds to the TERT promoter and represses telomerase expression, possibly by interfering with MYC binding (PubMed:12837246). From Homo sapiens (Human).
   2628..2957    +  CDS            BR1: BR1 is a basic (constitutively fluorescent) cyan fluorescent protein published in 2019, derived from Arabidopsis thaliana. It requires the cofactor flavin for fluorescence.
   2961..2985    +  misc_feature   MCS (fragment): pBluescript multiple cloning site
   2985..3573    +  misc_feature   WPRE: woodchuck hepatitis virus posttranscriptional regulatory element
   3621..3828    +  polyA_signal   bGH poly(A) signal: bovine growth hormone polyadenylation signal
   3857..3997    +  repeat_region  AAV2 ITR: inverted terminal repeat of adeno-associated virus serotype 2 inverted
   4002..4053    -  misc_feature   bom (fragment): basis of mobility region from pBR322
   4072..4452    +  rep_origin     M13 ori (sequence partly withheld): M13 bacteriophage origin of replication; arrow indicates direction of (+) strand synthesis
   4528..4577    -  misc_feature   bom (fragment): basis of mobility region from pBR322
   4679..4714    -  CDS            rop (fragment): Rop protein, which maintains plasmids at low copy number; rop
   4809..4913    +  promoter       AmpR promoter: bla
   4914..5774    +  CDS            AmpR: β-lactamase; bla; confers resistance to ampicillin, carbenicillin, and related antibiotics
   5945..6533    +  rep_origin     ori: high-copy-number ColE1/pMB1/pBR322/pUC origin of replication
