[The description below was written by a language model from this plasmid's Addgene catalogue record and pLannotate feature annotations shown in this document.]
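Description:
LITE1.0_pAAV_hSyn_CRY2PHR-NLS-SID4X_2A_phiLOV2.1_WPRE_bGHpA is a 6.6 kb AAV transfer plasmid for mammalian expression. It carries one half of the light-inducible transcriptional effector (LITE/epiLITE) system in a form intended for neurons. The expression cassette lies between AAV2 inverted terminal repeats, which allow it to be packaged into recombinant AAV. The automated annotation finds a complete ITR downstream of the cassette but only short ITR fragments upstream. The bacterial backbone carries a high-copy ColE1/pUC-type origin, an M13/f1 phage origin and a β-lactamase gene for ampicillin selection.

The human synapsin I promoter drives a synthetic open reading frame and restricts expression to neurons. The frame begins with the photolyase homology region of Arabidopsis cryptochrome 2 (CRY2PHR), followed by a nuclear localisation signal and SID4X. SID4X is a repressor effector, which the feature table matches to a fragment of human MXD1 (MAD1). A 2A sequence then separates the fusion from phiLOV2.1, a flavin-dependent fluorescent protein of Arabidopsis origin, which the annotation tool labels as the related protein BR1. The 2A element lets the reporter be made as a separate polypeptide that marks expressing cells. The catalogue lists this tag as N-terminal, but both the construct name and the feature coordinates place it after the effector. A WPRE and the bovine growth hormone polyadenylation signal follow the coding region to improve transcript stability and processing.

Under blue light, CRY2PHR binds CIB1. The repressor domain can therefore be recruited to a target locus by a partner carrying CIB1, which this plasmid does not supply. The construct is used for optical control of endogenous transcription and epigenetic state in neurons.
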