Addgene plasmid #47454: LITE1.0_pAAV_hSyn_CRY2PHR-NLS-SID4X_2A_phiLOV2.1_WPRE_bGHpA
Purpose: epiLITE / LITE1.0 CRY2PHR fused to SID4X transcriptional repressor effector domain. Binds to CIB1 upon blue light stimulation. Synapsin promoter for neuronal expression.
Depositing lab: Feng Zhang. Depositing organization: Broad Institute. Publication: Optical control of mammalian endogenous transcription and epigenetic states. Konermann S, Brigham MD, Trevino A, Hsu PD, Heidenreich M, Le Cong, Platt RJ, Scott DA, Church GM, Zhang F. Nature. 2013 Jul 23. doi: 10.1038/nature12466. PubMed 23877069.
Backbone
  Vector backbone: pAAV_hSyn_WPRE_bGHpA
  Backbone manufacturer: Zhang Lab
  Backbone size w/o insert (bp): 4281
  Total vector size (bp): 6594
  Vector type: Mammalian Expression, AAV
Growth in bacteria
  Bacterial resistance: Ampicillin, 100 μg/mL
  Growth temperature: 37°C
  Growth strain: Stbl3
  Copy number: High Copy
Gene/Insert
  Gene/Insert name: CRY2PHR-NLS-SID4X
  Species: Synthetic
  Insert size (bp): 2313
  Promoter: hSyn human synapsin (mammalian neuronal expression)
  Tag / fusion protein: 2A_phiLOV2.1 (N terminal on insert)
  Cloning method: Unknown
  Sequencing primers: 5′ multiple
Terms and licenses: Academic/Nonprofit Terms; Industry Terms: Not Available to Industry
How to cite: LITE1.0_pAAV_hSyn_CRY2PHR-NLS-SID4X_2A_phiLOV2.1_WPRE_bGHpA was a gift from Feng Zhang (Addgene plasmid # 47454 ; http://n2t.net/addgene:47454 ; RRID:Addgene_47454)
