>Addgene plasmid #47454 | LITE1.0_pAAV_hSyn_CRY2PHR-NLS-SID4X_2A_phiLOV2.1_WPRE_bGHpA | addgene partial sequence | sequence record 72219 | BGH-rev 5'-TAGAAGGCACAGTCGAGG-3'
GAGCAGCGCTCGGTATCGATGCGGGGAGGCGGCCCAAAGGGAGATCCGACTCGTCTGAGGGCGAAGGCGA
AGACGCGGAAGAGGCCGCAGAGCCGGCAGCAGGCCGCGGGAAGGAAGGTCCGCTGGATTGAGGGCCGAAG
GGACGTAGCAGAAGGACGTCCCGCGCAGAATCCAGGTGGCAACATAGGCGAGCAGCCAAGGAAAGGACGA
TGATTTCCCCGACAACACCACGGAATTGTCAGTGCCCAACAGCCGAGCCCCTGTCCAGCAGCGGGCAAGG
CAGGCGGCGATGAGTTCCGCCGTGGCAATAGGGAGGGGGAAAGCGAAAGTCCCGGAAAGGAGCTGACAGG
TGGTGGCAATGCCCCAACCAGTGGGGGTTGCGTCAGCAAACACAGTGCACACCACGCCACGTTGCCTGAC
AACGGGCCACAACTCCTCATAAAGAGACAGCAACCAGGATTTATACAAGGAGGAGAAAATGAAAGCCATA
CGGGAAGCAATAGCATGATACAAAGGCATTAAAGCAGCGTATCCACATAGCGTAAAAGGAGCAACATAGT
TAAGAATACCAGTCAATCTTTCACAAATTTTGTAATCCAGAGGTTGATTATCGATAAGCTTGATATCGAA
TTCTTACACATGATCACTTCCCACCAGCTGCACACCGATGAAGTATTGCAGCCCTCCCTTTCGATCCCGG
ACAGGTTGGAGATGAAGCAGATTCCAGAACTTTTTGCCTGACTTAGTGTAGTTTATTAACTGCACAGTGG
TTTCCCTCTGATCGCGGATAGCATCGCGAATCTTCTGAACGGTGGCCTGGTCTGTCTCAGGCCCTTGCAG
GAACCTGGCGTTTCTCCCCATGATTTCCTCCCTGGAATATTCGGTGAGCTCCAGAAAACCGTCGCTGGCA
AAAATGATGGGGTAATCAGGCAGTCTTGGATCTGTTATTACGAAGGACTTCTCGATTGGGCCAGGATTCT
CCTCGACGTCACCGCATGTTAGCAGACTTCCTCTGCCCTCTCCACTGCCCCATGGGGGCAGCATAGAGGC
ATAGCCATGTTCAGCTTCTCTCTCGCGCCTCTCCAGGTAATCGGCAGCCTCCAGCAGC
