>Addgene plasmid #47454 | LITE1.0_pAAV_hSyn_CRY2PHR-NLS-SID4X_2A_phiLOV2.1_WPRE_bGHpA | addgene partial sequence | sequence record 72223 | WPRE-R 5'-CATAGCGTAAAAGGAGCAACA-3'
CAGTCAATCTTTCACAAATTTTGTAATCCAGAGGTTGATTATCGATAAGCTTGATATCGAATTCTTACAC
ATGATCACTTCCCACCAGCTGCACACCGATGAAGTATTGCAGCCCTCCCTTTCGATCCCGGACAGGTTGG
AGATGAAGCAGATTCCAGAACTTTTTGCCTGACTTAGTGTAGTTTATTAACTGCACAGTGGTTTCCCTCT
GATCGCGGATAGCATCGCGAATCTTCTGAACGGTGGCCTGGTCTGTCTCAGGCCCTTGCAGGAACCTGGC
GTTTCTCCCCATGATTTCCTCCCTGGAATATTCGGTGAGCTCCAGAAAACCGTCGCTGGCAAAAATGATG
GGGTAATCAGGCAGTCTTGGATCTGTTATTACGAAGGACTTCTCGATTGGGCCAGGATTCTCCTCGACGT
CACCGCATGTTAGCAGACTTCCTCTGCCCTCTCCACTGCCCCATGGGGGCAGCATAGAGGCATAGCCATG
TTCAGCTTCTCTCTCGCGCCTCTCCAGGTAATCGGCAGCCTCCAGCAGCATTTGTATGTTCATCCCGCTG
CCTGGCAGCATGCTGGCGTATCCGTGCTCGGCTTCTCTTTCTCTCCGTTCCAGGTAATCGGCTGCCTCCA
GCAGCATTTGGATATTCATTCCAGACCCAGGCAGCATGGAAGCATAGCCATGTTCGGCCTCCCGTTCGCG
CCTTTCCAGGTAATCAGCAGCCTCCAGCAGCATCTGAATATTCATGCCGCTTCCGGGCAGCATTGAAGCA
TATCCGTGCTCGGCTTCGCGCTCTCTCCGTTCCAGGTAGTCAGCGGCCTCCAGCAGCATCTGGATGTTCA
TGCTGGCCTCCACCTTTCTCTTCTTCTTGGGGCTGCTAGCCGGCGCTGCTCCGATCATAATCTGCGCTTC
GCGTGTTCTTGAGATGGCTTTCGCCAGCAATTCTCGTGCGGTGTCAATATCGACGATGGGTTTCGCGTAA
TTCGTCCCCAATTCGACCCCTGAGGCTTTAAGGACGGTCAGGGGAGCATCCCACGGGTGGTGAATCCACT
CGGTGGGCAGACGGGCCAGCTCTGGGAGCCACTGCCTGATGTATTCTCCCTCCGGGTCGTACTTTG
