>Addgene plasmid #47454 | LITE1.0_pAAV_hSyn_CRY2PHR-NLS-SID4X_2A_phiLOV2.1_WPRE_bGHpA | addgene partial sequence | sequence record 72225 | SID4X-R 5'-CATTGAAGCATATCCGTGCTc-3'
CTCTCCGTTCCAGGTAGTCAGCGGCCTCCAGCAGCATCTGGATGTTCATGCTGGCCTCCACCTTTCTCTT
CTTCTTGGGGCTGCTAGCCGGCGCTGCTCCGATCATAATCTGCGCTTCGCGTGTTCTTGAGATGGCTTTC
GCCAGCAATTCTCGTGCGGTGTCAATATCGACGATGGGTTTCGCGTAATTCGTCCCCAATTCGACCCCTG
AGGCTTTAAGGACGGTCAGGGGAGCATCCCACGGGTGGTGAATCCACTCGGTGGGCAGACGGGCCAGCTC
TGGGAGCCACTGCCTGATGTATTCTCCCTCCGGGTCGTACTTTGCTCCTTGCAGTGCAGGGTTATCCAAT
CGGTCAAGTTCATGCCCGTCAGGGATGGAACCCGAAATGTACTGCCACCCAAGAATATCGCACTCCAAGT
CCGCATCCAGAAGCGTGTCCCAAAAGTATTTCATCCCCCATTTCCAGGGCAACAAGAGGAACTTAACGGC
AAAGCTACTAACGATGACTCGAATACGGTTGTGCATCCAACCCGTTGCCCACAGCTCTCTCATACCCGCA
TCCACCAACGGGTATCCCGTGCGCCCCTGCCGCCAGGCCTTGAATTTGTCCACGTCCGCGTCCCACGGAA
AGAAGCGGAGGTGGCTGAGGAGGGATTGTTCATGTGTAAACGGAAAGTTGAAGCAGATGTATCGTGAATA
CTCCCTAAGGCCGATTCCTCTCAAAAACAAATCGGCAGACTCCTCTCCTTCAGAGTTTTTGTCGCGAGCC
CAAATGATTTGCTTCATCCGCGCACATTGGAACACATGCCTCACGCTAATCTCCCCAAAGTGGAGATACG
GCGACAGGAGGGAAGTGGAATTTCCCACCACCTTCTTGCTATTCTTCGCATAGTCGATCAACTGTTTCTC
GATAAACTCATTAAGGAGCTTATCAGCATTCGACCAGCCTGGCGACCACGCTCGCGTCAGGAGCGCGTTA
CTGGGTTTTTCCGCTTCGTTTTCCA
