>Addgene plasmid #47454 | LITE1.0_pAAV_hSyn_CRY2PHR-NLS-SID4X_2A_phiLOV2.1_WPRE_bGHpA | addgene partial sequence | sequence record 72228 | hSyn1pro-F 5'-gcaagtgggttttaggacca-3'
GGGGTGCCTACCTGACGACCGACCCCGACCCACTGGACAAGCACCCAACCCCCATTCCCCAAATTGCGCA
TCCCCTATCAGAGAGGGGGAGGGGAAACAGGATGCGGCGAGGCGCGTGCGCACTGCCAGCTTCAGCACCG
CGGACAGTGCCTTCGCCCCCGCCTGGCGGCGCGCGCCACCGCCGCCTCAGCACTGAAGGCGCGCTGACGT
CACTCGCCGGTCCCCCGCAAACTCCCCTTCCCGGCCACCTTGGTCGCGTCCGCGCCGCCGCCGGCCCAGC
CGGACCGCACCACGCGAGGCGCGAGATAGGGGGGCACGGGCGCGACCATCTGCGCTGCGGCGCCGGCGAC
TCAGCGCTGCCTCAGTCTGCGGTGGGCAGCGGAGGAGTCGTGTCGTGCCTGAGAGCGCAGTCGAGAAGGA
TCCGCCACCATGAAGATGGACAAAAAGACGATTGTGTGGTTTAGACGTGACCTTCGCATTGAGGACAACC
CTGCGTTGGCAGCGGCAGCGCATGAAGGTTCGGTATTCCCTGTCTTTATCTGGTGTCCCGAAGAGGAGGG
GCAATTCTATCCCGGTCGCGCGTCCCGATGGTGGATGAAACAGTCGCTCGCACATCTTAGCCAGTCGTTG
AAGGCGCTCGGCTCTGATCTGACGCTCATCAAAACACACAATACAATTTCTGCCATTCTGGATTGCATTA
GGGTGACTGGTGCCACCAAAGTTGTGTTCAATCACCTTTATGATCCCGTAAGCCTGGTCAGGGATCATAC
AGTAAAAGAGAAACTTGTAGAGAGGGGAATCAGCGTCCAATCGTACAATGGGGACTTGTTGTATGAACCG
TGGGAAATCTATTGTGAGAAAGGCAAACCTTTCACTTCCTTCAATTCGTACTGGAAGAAATGCCTCGACA
TGTCCATCGAGTCAGTCATGCTGCCGCCACCTTGGAGACTTATGCCCATTACTGCTGCGGC
